>Addgene plasmid #216032 | AA349 | addgene full sequence | sequence record 431511 | Addgene NGS Result
TCGCGCGTTTCGGTGATGACGGTGAAAACCTCTGACACATGCAGCTCCCGGAGACGGTCACAGCTTGTCT
GTAAGCGGATGCCGGGAGCAGACAAGCCCGTCAGGGCGCGTCAGCGGGTGTTGGCGGGTGTCGGGGCTGG
CTTAACTATGCGGCATCAGAGCAGATTGTACTGAGAGTGCACCATATGCGGTGTGAAATACCGCACAGAT
GCGTAAGGAGAAAATACCGCATCAGGCGCCATTCGCCATTCAGGCTGCGCAACTGTTGGGAAGGGCGATC
GGTGCGGGCCTCTTCGCTATTACGCCAGCTGGCGAAAGGGGGATGTGCTGCAAGGCGATTAAGTTGGGTA
ACGCCAGGGTTTTCCCAGTCACGACGTTGTAAAACGACGGCCAGAGAATTCGAGCTCGGTACCTCGCGAA
TACATCTAGATGAAGACTGGCAGCACTTCGAAAGTTTATGATCCAGAACAAAGGAAACGGATGATAACTG
GTCCGCAGTGGTGGGCCAGATGTAAACAAATGAATGTTCTTGATTCATTTATTAATTATTATGATTCAGA
AAAACATGCAGAAAATGCTGTTATTTTTTTACATGGTAACGCGGCCTCTTCTTATTTATGGCGACATGTT
GTGCCACATATTGAGCCAGTAGCGCGGTGTATTATACCAGACCTTATTGGTATGGGCAAATCAGGCAAAT
CTGGTAATGGTTCTTATAGGTTACTTGATCATTACAAATATCTTACTGCATGGTTTGAACTTCTTAATTT
ACCAAAGAAGATCATTTTTGTCGGCCATGATTGGGGTGCTTGTTTGGCATTTCATTATAGCTATGAGCAT
CAAGATAAGATCAAAGCAATAGTTCACGCTGAAAGTGTAGTAGATGTGATTGAATCATGGGATGAATGGC
CTGATATTGAAGAAGATATTGCGTTGATCAAATCTGAAGAAGGAGAAAAAATGGTTTTGGAGAATAACTT
CTTCGTGGAAACCATGTTGCCATCAAAAATCATGAGAAAGTTAGAACCAGAAGAATTTGCAGCATATCTT
GAACCATTCAAAGAGAAAGGTGAAGTTCGTCGTCCAACATTATCATGGCCTCGTGAAATCCCGTTAGTAA
AAGGTGGTAAACCTGACGTTGTACAAATTGTTAGGAATTATAATGCTTATCTACGTGCAAGTGATGATTT
ACCAAAAATGTTTATTGAATCGGACCCAGGATTCTTTTCCAATGCTATTGTTGAAGGTGCCAAGAAGTTT
CCTAATACTGAATTTGTCAAAGTAAAAGGTCTGCATTTTTCGCAAGAAGATGCACCTGATGAAATGGGAA
AATATATCAAATCGTTCGTTGAGCGAGTTCTCAAAAATGAACAAGGGTCCAAGTCTTCATCGGATCCCGG
GCCCGTCGACTGCAGAGGCCTGCATGCAAGCTTGGTGTAATCATGGTCATAGCTGTTTCCTGTGTGAAAT
TGTTATCCGCTCACAATTCCACACAACATACGAGCCGGAAGCATAAAGTGTAAAGCCTGGGGTGCCTAAT
GAGTGAGCTAACTCACATTAATTGCGTTGCGCTCACTGCCCGCTTTCCAGTCGGGAAACCTGTCGTGCCA
GCTGCATTAATGAATCGGCCAACGCGCGGGGAGAGGCGGTTTGCGTATTGGGCGCTCTTCCGCTTCCTCG
CTCACTGACTCGCTGCGCTCGGTCGTTCGGCTGCGGCGAGCGGTATCAGCTCACTCAAAGGCGGTAATAC
GGTTATCCACAGAATCAGGGGATAACGCAGGAAAGAACATGTGAGCAAAAGGCCAGCAAAAGGCCAGGAA
CCGTAAAAAGGCCGCGTTGCTGGCGTTTTTCCATAGGCTCCGCCCCCCTGACGAGCATCACAAAAATCGA
CGCTCAAGTCAGAGGTGGCGAAACCCGACAGGACTATAAAGATACCAGGCGTTTCCCCCTGGAAGCTCCC
TCGTGCGCTCTCCTGTTCCGACCCTGCCGCTTACCGGATACCTGTCCGCCTTTCTCCCTTCGGGAAGCGT
GGCGCTTTCTCATAGCTCACGCTGTAGGTATCTCAGTTCGGTGTAGGTCGTTCGCTCCAAGCTGGGCTGT
GTGCACGAACCCCCCGTTCAGCCCGACCGCTGCGCCTTATCCGGTAACTATCGTCTTGAGTCCAACCCGG
TAAGACACGACTTATCGCCACTGGCAGCAGCCACTGGTAACAGGATTAGCAGAGCGAGGTATGTAGGCGG
TGCTACAGAGTTCTTGAAGTGGTGGCCTAACTACGGCTACACTAGAAGAACAGTATTTGGTATCTGCGCT
CTGCTGAAGCCAGTTACCTTCGGAAAAAGAGTTGGTAGCTCTTGATCCGGCAAACAAACCACCGCTGGTA
GCGGTGGTTTTTTTGTTTGCAAGCAGCAGATTACGCGCAGAAAAAAAGGATCTCAAGAAGATCCTTTGAT
CTTTTCTACGGGGTCTGACGCTCAGTGGAACGAAAACTCACGTTAAGGGATTTTGGTCATGAGATTATCA
AAAAGGATCTTCACCTAGATCCTTTTAAATTAAAAATGAAGTTTTAAATCAAGCCCAATCTGAATAATGT
TACAACCAATTAACCAATTCTGATTAGAAAAACTCATCGAGCATCAAATGAAACTGCAATTTATTCATAT
CAGGATTATCAATACCATATTTTTGAAAAAGCCGTTTCTGTAATGAAGGAGAAAACTCACCGAGGCAGTT
CCATAGGATGGCAAGATCCTGGTATCGGTCTGCGATTCCGACTCGTCCAACATCAATACAACCTATTAAT
TTCCCCTCGTCAAAAATAAGGTTATCAAGTGAGAAATCACCATGAGTGACGACTGAATCCGGTGAGAATG
GCAAAAGTTTATGCATTTCTTTCCAGACTTGTTCAACAGGCCAGCCATTACGCTCGTCATCAAAATCACT
CGCATCAACCAAACCGTTATTCATTCGTGATTGCGCCTGAGCGAGACGAAATACGCGATCGCTGTTAAAA
GGACAATTACAAACAGGAATCGAATGCAACCGGCGCAGGAACACTGCCAGCGCATCAACAATATTTTCAC
CTGAATCAGGATATTCTTCTAATACCTGGAATGCTGTTTTTCCGGGGATCGCAGTGGTGAGTAACCATGC
ATCATCAGGAGTACGGATAAAATGCTTGATGGTCGGAAGAGGCATAAATTCCGTCAGCCAGTTTAGTCTG
ACCATCTCATCTGTAACATCATTGGCAACGCTACCTTTGCCATGTTTCAGAAACAACTCTGGCGCATCGG
GCTTCCCATACAAGCGATAGATTGTCGCACCTGATTGCCCGACATTATCGCGAGCCCATTTATACCCATA
TAAATCAGCATCCATGTTGGAATTTAATCGCGGCCTCGACGTTTCCCGTTGAATATGGCTCATAACACCC
CTTGTATTACTGTTTATGTAAGCAGACAGTTTTATTGTTCATGATGATATATTTTTATCTTGTGCAATGT
AACATCAGAGATTTTGAGACACGGGCCAGAGCTGCA
Features (pLannotate 1.2.2; 10 found; start..end, strand, type, name):
    137..236     +  misc_feature   bom (fragment): basis of mobility region from pBR322
    242..399     -  CDS            lacZα (fragment): LacZα fragment of β-galactosidase; lacZ fragment
    445..1374    +  CDS            Rluc: luciferase from the anthozoan coelenterate Renilla reniformis (sea pansy)
   1470..1486    -  protein_bind   lac operator: The lac repressor binds to the lac operator to inhibit transcription in E. coli. This inhibition can be relieved by adding lactose or isopropyl-β-D-thiogalactopyranoside (IPTG). lac repressor encoded by lacI
   1494..1524    -  promoter       lac promoter: promoter for the E. coli lac operon
   1539..1560    -  protein_bind   CAP binding site: CAP binding activates transcription in the presence of cAMP. E. coli catabolite activator protein
   1573..1665    -  CDS            lacI (fragment): lac repressor; lacI; The lac repressor binds to the lac operator to inhibit transcription in E. coli. This inhibition can be relieved by adding lactose or isopropyl-β-D-thiogalactopyranoside (IPTG).
   1848..2436    -  rep_origin     ori: high-copy-number ColE1/pMB1/pBR322/pUC origin of replication
   2614..3423    -  CDS            KanR: aminoglycoside phosphotransferase; aph(3')-Ia; confers resistance to kanamycin in bacteria or G418 (Geneticin®) in eukaryotes
   3530..35      +  CDS            rop (fragment) (across the origin): Rop protein, which maintains plasmids at low copy number; rop
