[The description below was written by a language model from this plasmid's Addgene catalogue record and pLannotate feature annotations shown in this document.]
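Description:
AA349 is a 3.5 kb "fragment" plasmid from the Fragmid modular vector assembly toolkit, a system for building CRISPR expression vectors by combining interchangeable parts. It is built on the pUC57-Kan cloning backbone and is maintained in E. coli through a high-copy ColE1/pUC-type origin of replication, with selection by kanamycin via an aminoglycoside phosphotransferase (KanR) gene. The remaining annotated features are backbone remnants: a split lacZα fragment with its lac promoter, lac operator and CAP binding site flanking the cloning region, plus partial bom, rop and lacI sequences carried over from pBR322/pUC ancestry. None of these plays a role in the intended payload function.

The insert, named Rluc_v1.1, is the coding sequence for Renilla reniformis luciferase, sitting within the interrupted lacZα region. In the toolkit's scheme it is catalogued in the "Cas protein" module position, so Renilla luciferase can be placed in the slot of an assembled vector that would otherwise hold a Cas enzyme, for example to give a luminescent reporter or a non-Cas control construct; the record does not spell out the specific intended application. The feature table shows no eukaryotic promoter, polyadenylation signal, tags or viral elements around the luciferase sequence, consistent with a donor part that is not meant to be expressed on its own. Those regulatory elements would come from other fragments and the destination vector during assembly. The record lists the cloning method as unknown, and the sites used for assembly are not annotated. Part of the plasmid derives from a commercially synthesised construct.
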