Addgene plasmid #216032: AA349
Purpose: Fragmid fragment: (Cas protein) Renilla luciferase
Depositing lab: John Doench. Depositing organization: Broad Institute. Publication: Modular vector assembly enables rapid assessment of emerging CRISPR technologies. McGee AV, Liu YV, Griffith AL, Szegletes ZM, Wen B, Kraus C, Miller NW, Steger RJ, Escude Velasco B, Bosch JA, Zirin JD, Viswanatha R, Sontheimer EJ, Goodale A, Greene MA, Green TM, Doench JG. Cell Genom. 2024 Mar 13;4(3):100519. doi: 10.1016/j.xgen.2024.100519. PubMed 38484704.
Backbone
  Vector backbone: pUC57-Kan
  Vector type: CRISPR ; Fragment
Growth in bacteria
  Bacterial resistance: Kanamycin, 50 μg/mL
  Growth temperature: 37°C
  Growth strain: DH5alpha
  Copy number: Unknown
Gene/Insert
  Gene/Insert name: Rluc_v1.1
  Species: Other
  Cloning method: Unknown
Resource information
  A portion of this plasmid was derived from a plasmid made by: Genscript ID: U7856HH040-6
Terms and licenses: Academic/Nonprofit Terms; Industry Terms: Not Available to Industry
Depositor comments: Please visit https://www.biorxiv.org/content/10.1101/2023.10.25.564061v1 for bioRxiv preprint.
How to cite: AA349 was a gift from John Doench (Addgene plasmid # 216032 ; http://n2t.net/addgene:216032 ; RRID:Addgene_216032)
